>Addgene plasmid #72877 | PMXS-SLC2A3 | depositor partial sequence | sequence record 133948 | insert
ATGGGCACACAGAAGGTCACCCCAGCTCTGATATTTGCCATCACAGTTGCTACAATCGGCTCTTTCCAAT
TTGGCTACAACACTGGGGTCATCAATGCTCCTGAGAAGATCATAAAGGAATTTATCAATAAAACTTTGAC
GGACAAGGGAAATGCCCCACCCTCTGAGGTGCTGCTCACGTCTCTCTGGTCCTTGTCTGTGGCCATATTT
TCCGTCGGGGGTATGATCGGCTCCTTTTCCGTCGGACTCTTCGTCAACCGCTTTGGCAGGCGCAATTCAA
TGCTGATTGTCAACCTGTTGGCTGTCACTGGTGGCTGCTTTATGGGACTGTGTAAAGTAGCTAAGTCGGT
TGAAATGCTGATCCTGGGTCGCTTGGTTATTGGCCTCTTCTGCGGACTCTGCACAGGTTTTGTGCCCATG
TACATTGGAGAGATCTCGCCTACTGCCCTGCGGGGTGCCTTTGGCACTCTCAACCAGCTGGGCATCGTTG
TTGGAATTCTGGTGGCCCAGATCTTTGGTCTGGAATTCATCCTTGGGTCTGAAGAGCTATGGCCGCTGCT
ACTGGGTTTTACCATCCTTCCTGCTATCCTACAAAGTGCAGCCCTTCCATTTTGCCCTGAAAGTCCCAGA
TTTTTGCTCATTAACAGAAAAGAAGAGGAGAATGCTAAGCAGATCCTCCAGCGGTTGTGGGGCACCCAGG
ATGTATCCCAAGACATCCAGGAGATGAAAGATGAGAGTGCAAGGATGTCACAAGAAAAGCAAGTCACCGT
GCTAGAGCTCTTTAGAGTGTCCAGCTACCGACAGCCCATCATCATTTCCATTGTGCTCCAGCTCTCTCAG
CAGCTCTCTGGGATCAATGCTGTGTTCTATTACTCAACAGGAATCTTCAAGGATGCAGGTGTTCAAGAGC
CCATCTATGCCACCATCGGCGCGGGTGTGGTTAATACTATCTTCACTGTAGTTTCTCTATTTCTGGTGGA
AAGGGCAGGAAGAAGGACTCTGCATATGATAGGCCTTGGAGGGATGGCTTTTTGTTCCACGCTCATGACT
GTTTCTTTGTTATTAAAGGATAACTATAATGGGATGAGCTTTGTCTGTATTGGGGCTATCTTGGTCTTTG
TAGCCTTCTTTGAAATTGGACCAGGCCCCATTCCCTGGTTTATTGTGGCCGAACTCTTCAGCCAGGGCCC
CCGCCCAGCTGCGATGGCAGTGGCCGGCTGCTCCAACTGGACCTCCAACTTCCTAGTCGGATTGCTCTTC
CCCTCCGCTGCTCACTATTTAGGAGCCTACGTTTTTATTATCTTCACCGGCTTCCTCATTACCTTCTTGG
CTTTTACCTTCTTCAAAGTCCCTGAGACCCGTGGCAGGACTTTTGAGGATATCACACGGGCCTTTGAAGG
GCAGGCACACGGTGCAGATAGATCTGGAAAGGACGGCGTCATGGAGATGAACAGCATCGAGCCTGCTAAG
GAGACCACCACCAATGTCTAA
