>Addgene plasmid #72877 | PMXS-SLC2A3 | addgene partial sequence | sequence record 136230 | pMX-S1811 5'-GACGGCATCGCAGCTTGGATACAC-3'
GGGGTGGACCATCCTCTAGACTGCCGGATCTAGCTAGTTAATTAAGGATCCACCATGGGCACACAGAAGG
TCACCCCAGCTCTGATATTTGCCATCACAGTTGCTACAATCGGCTCTTTCCAATTTGGCTACAACACTGG
GGTCATCAATGCTCCTGAGAAGATCATAAAGGAATTTATCAATAAAACTTTGACGGACAAGGGAAATGCC
CCACCCTCTGAGGTGCTGCTCACGTCTCTCTGGTCCTTGTCTGTGGCCATATTTTCCGTCGGGGGTATGA
TCGGCTCCTTTTCCGTCGGACTCTTCGTCAACCGCTTTGGCAGGCGCAATTCAATGCTGATTGTCAACCT
GTTGGCTGTCACTGGTGGCTGCTTTATGGGACTGTGTAAAGTAGCTAAGTCGGTTGAAATGCTGATCCTG
GGTCGCTTGGTTATTGGCCTCTTCTGCGGACTCTGCACAGGTTTTGTGCCCATGTACATTGGAGAGATCT
CGCCTACTGCCCTGCGGGGTGCCTTTGGCACTCTCAACCAGCTGGGCATCGTTGTTGGAATTCTGGTGGC
CCAGATCTTTGGTCTGGAATTCATCCTTGGGTCTGAAGAGCTATGGCCGCTGCTACTGGGTTTTACCATC
CTTCCTGCTATCCTACAAAGTGCAGCCCTTCCATTTTGCCCTGAAAGTCCCAGATTTTTGCTCATTAACA
GAAAAGAAGAGGAGAATGCTAAGCAGATCCTCCAGCGGTTGTGGGGCACCCAGGATGTATCCCAAGACAT
CCAGGAGATGAAAGATGAGAGTGCAAGGATGTCACAAGAAAAGCAAGTCACCGTGCTAGAGCTCTTTAGA
GTGTCCAGCTACCGACAGCCCATCATCATTTCCATTGTGCTCCAGCTCTCTCAGCAGCTCTCTGGGATCA
ATGCTGTGTTCTATTACTCAACAGGAATCTTCAAGGATGCAGGT
