[The description below was written by a language model from this plasmid's Addgene catalogue record.]
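Description:
PMXS-SLC2A3 is a retroviral mammalian expression plasmid of about 7.1 kb built on the pMXs-IRES-blasticidin backbone (about 5.6 kb without insert). It is maintained in bacteria under ampicillin selection; the record does not state its copy number or name its origin of replication. No feature table is provided, so individual backbone elements cannot be confirmed from the record. pMXs vectors are generally Moloney murine leukaemia virus-derived constructs in which the long terminal repeats flank a packaging signal and the cloning site. The 5′ LTR drives transcription of the transgene, and the genomic RNA can be packaged into retroviral particles when the plasmid is introduced into a suitable packaging cell line.

The payload is the 1,491 bp human SLC2A3 coding sequence, which encodes the facilitative glucose transporter GLUT3. It was amplified by PCR from a commercial cDNA clone and placed between the BamHI and EcoRI sites of the backbone; whether those sites survive in the final construct is recorded as unknown. No epitope tag or fusion partner is listed. As the backbone name indicates, the insert sits upstream of an IRES linked to a blasticidin resistance gene. Transporter and marker should therefore be translated from a single bicistronic transcript, and blasticidin selection enriches for transduced cells that also express SLC2A3.

The stated purpose is expression of SLC2A3 in mammalian cells, typically by stable retroviral transduction. The associated publication concerns metabolic determinants of cancer cell sensitivity to glucose limitation and biguanides, which suggests the construct was used to test how increased glucose transporter expression affects those responses.
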