Addgene plasmid #72877: PMXS-SLC2A3
Purpose: expresses SLC2A3 in mammalian cells
Depositing lab: David Sabatini. Depositing organization: Whitehead Institute for Biomedical Research. Publication: Metabolic determinants of cancer cell sensitivity to glucose limitation and biguanides. Birsoy K, Possemato R, Lorbeer FK, Bayraktar EC, Thiru P, Yucel B, Wang T, Chen WW, Clish CB, Sabatini DM. Nature. 2014 Apr 3;508(7494):108-12. doi: 10.1038/nature13110. Epub 2014 Mar 16. PubMed 24670634.
Backbone
  Vector backbone: pMXs-IRES-blasticidin
  Backbone size w/o insert (bp): 5639
  Total vector size (bp): 7130
  Vector type: Mammalian Expression, Retroviral
  Selectable markers: Blasticidin
Growth in bacteria
  Bacterial resistance: Ampicillin, 100 μg/mL
  Growth temperature: 30°C
  Growth strain: NEB Stable
  Copy number: Unknown
Gene/Insert
  Gene/Insert name: SLC2A3 (alt name: GLUT3)
  Species: H. sapiens (human)
  Insert size (bp): 1491
  GenBank ID: NM_006931.2
  Entrez Gene: SLC2A3 (a.k.a. GLUT3)
  Cloning method: Restriction Enzyme; 5′ cloning site BamH1 (unknown if destroyed); 3′ cloning site EcoR1 (unknown if destroyed)
  Sequencing primers: 5′ pLXSN 5' CCCTTGAACCTCCTCGTTCGACC
Terms and licenses: Academic/Nonprofit Terms; Industry Terms: Not Available to Industry
Depositor comments: The retroviral SLC2A3 vector was generated by cloning into the BamHI and EcoRI sites of the pMXS-ires-blast vector a cDNA insert generated by PCR from a cDNA from Open Biosystems (cat # MHS1010-7429646) using the primers below, followed by standard cloning techniques.SLC2A3 F: GCA TGG ATC CAC CAT GGG CAC ACA GAA GGT CAC SLC2A3 R: GCA TCA ATT GTT AGA CAT TGG TGG TGG TCT CC
How to cite: PMXS-SLC2A3 was a gift from David Sabatini (Addgene plasmid # 72877 ; http://n2t.net/addgene:72877 ; RRID:Addgene_72877)
